>Addgene plasmid #113429 | pCMV-hA3A-eBE-Y132D | addgene full sequence | sequence record 217446 | Addgene NGS Result
GTAGTGCGCGAGCAAAATTTAAGCTACAACAAGGCAAGGCTTGACCGACAATTGCATGAAGAATCTGCTT
AGGGTTAGGCGTTTTGCGCTGCTTCGCGATGTACGGGCCAGATATACGCGTTGACATTGATTATTGACTA
GTTATTAATAGTAATCAATTACGGGGTCATTAGTTCATAGCCCATATATGGAGTTCCGCGTTACATAACT
TACGGTAAATGGCCCGCCTGGCTGACCGCCCAACGACCCCCGCCCATTGACGTCAATAATGACGTATGTT
CCCATAGTAACGCCAATAGGGACTTTCCATTGACGTCAATGGGTGGAGTATTTACGGTAAACTGCCCACT
TGGCAGTACATCAAGTGTATCATATGCCAAGTACGCCCCCTATTGACGTCAATGACGGTAAATGGCCCGC
CTGGCATTATGCCCAGTACATGACCTTATGGGACTTTCCTACTTGGCAGTACATCTACGTATTAGTCATC
GCTATTACCATGGTGATGCGGTTTTGGCAGTACATCAATGGGCGTGGATAGCGGTTTGACTCACGGGGAT
TTCCAAGTCTCCACCCCATTGACGTCAATGGGAGTTTGTTTTGGCACCAAAATCAACGGGACTTTCCAAA
ATGTCGTAACAACTCCGCCCCATTGACGCAAATGGGCGGTAGGCGTGTACGGTGGGAGGTCTATATAAGC
AGAGCTGGTTTAGTGAACCGTCAGATCCGCTAGAGATCCGCGGCCGCTAATACGACTCACTATAGGGAGA
GCCGCCACCATGGAAGCCAGCCCAGCATCCGGGCCCAGACACTTGATGGATCCACACATATTCACTTCCA
ACTTTAACAATGGCATTGGAAGGCATAAGACCTACCTGTGCTACGAAGTGGAGCGCCTGGACAATGGCAC
CTCGGTCAAGATGGACCAGCACAGGGGCTTTCTACACAACCAGGCTAAGAATCTTCTCTGTGGCTTTTAC
GGCCGCCATGCGGAGCTGCGCTTCTTGGACCTGGTTCCTTCTTTGCAGTTGGACCCGGCCCAGATCTACA
GGGTCACTTGGTTCATCTCCTGGAGCCCCTGCTTCTCCTGGGGCTGTGCCGGGGAAGTGCGTGCGTTCCT
TCAGGAGAACACACACGTGAGACTGCGTATCTTCGCTGCCCGCATCTATGATGATGACCCCCTATATAAG
GAGGCACTGCAAATGCTGCGGGATGCTGGGGCCCAAGTCTCCATCATGACCTACGATGAATTTAAGCACT
GCTGGGACACCTTTGTGGACCACCAGGGATGTCCCTTCCAGCCCTGGGATGGACTAGATGAGCACAGCCA
AGCCCTGAGTGGGAGGCTGCGGGCCATTCTCCAGAATCAGGGAAACAGCGGCAGCGAGACTCCCGGGACC
TCAGAGTCCGCCACACCCGAAAGTGATAAAAAGTATTCTATTGGTTTAGCCATCGGCACTAATTCCGTTG
GATGGGCTGTCATAACCGATGAATACAAAGTACCTTCAAAGAAATTTAAGGTGTTGGGGAACACAGACCG
TCATTCGATTAAAAAGAATCTTATCGGTGCCCTCCTATTCGATAGTGGCGAAACGGCAGAGGCGACTCGC
CTGAAACGAACCGCTCGGAGAAGGTATACACGTCGCAAGAACCGAATATGTTACTTACAAGAAATTTTTA
GCAATGAGATGGCCAAAGTTGACGATTCTTTCTTTCACCGTTTGGAAGAGTCCTTCCTTGTCGAAGAGGA
CAAGAAACATGAACGGCACCCCATCTTTGGAAACATAGTAGATGAGGTGGCATATCATGAAAAGTACCCA
ACGATTTATCACCTCAGAAAAAAGCTAGTTGACTCAACTGATAAAGCGGACCTGAGGTTAATCTACTTGG
CTCTTGCCCATATGATAAAGTTCCGTGGGCACTTTCTCATTGAGGGTGATCTAAATCCGGACAACTCGGA
TGTCGACAAACTGTTCATCCAGTTAGTACAAACCTATAATCAGTTGTTTGAAGAGAACCCTATAAATGCA
AGTGGCGTGGATGCGAAGGCTATTCTTAGCGCCCGCCTCTCTAAATCCCGACGGCTAGAAAACCTGATCG
CACAATTACCCGGAGAGAAGAAAAATGGGTTGTTCGGTAACCTTATAGCGCTCTCACTAGGCCTGACACC
AAATTTTAAGTCGAACTTCGACTTAGCTGAAGATGCCAAATTGCAGCTTAGTAAGGACACGTACGATGAC
GATCTCGACAATCTACTGGCACAAATTGGAGATCAGTATGCGGACTTATTTTTGGCTGCCAAAAACCTTA
GCGATGCAATCCTCCTATCTGACATACTGAGAGTTAATACTGAGATTACCAAGGCGCCGTTATCCGCTTC
AATGATCAAAAGGTACGATGAACATCACCAAGACTTGACACTTCTCAAGGCCCTAGTCCGTCAGCAACTG
CCTGAGAAATATAAGGAAATATTCTTTGATCAGTCGAAAAACGGGTACGCAGGTTATATTGACGGCGGAG
CGAGTCAAGAGGAATTCTACAAGTTTATCAAACCCATATTAGAGAAGATGGATGGGACGGAAGAGTTGCT
TGTAAAACTCAATCGCGAAGATCTACTGCGAAAGCAGCGGACTTTCGACAACGGTAGCATTCCACATCAA
ATCCACTTAGGCGAATTGCATGCTATACTTAGAAGGCAGGAGGATTTTTATCCGTTCCTCAAAGACAATC
GTGAAAAGATTGAGAAAATCCTAACCTTTCGCATACCTTACTATGTGGGACCCCTGGCCCGAGGGAACTC
TCGGTTCGCATGGATGACAAGAAAGTCCGAAGAAACGATTACTCCATGGAATTTTGAGGAAGTTGTCGAT
AAAGGTGCGTCAGCTCAATCGTTCATCGAGAGGATGACCAACTTTGACAAGAATTTACCGAACGAAAAAG
TATTGCCTAAGCACAGTTTACTTTACGAGTATTTCACAGTGTACAATGAACTCACGAAAGTTAAGTATGT
CACTGAGGGCATGCGTAAACCCGCCTTTCTAAGCGGAGAACAGAAGAAAGCAATAGTAGATCTGTTATTC
AAGACCAACCGCAAAGTGACAGTTAAGCAATTGAAAGAGGACTACTTTAAGAAAATTGAATGCTTCGATT
CTGTCGAGATCTCCGGGGTAGAAGATCGATTTAATGCGTCACTTGGTACGTATCATGACCTCCTAAAGAT
AATTAAAGATAAGGACTTCCTGGATAACGAAGAGAATGAAGATATCTTAGAAGATATAGTGTTGACTCTT
ACCCTCTTTGAAGATCGGGAAATGATTGAGGAAAGACTAAAAACATACGCTCACCTGTTCGACGATAAGG
TTATGAAACAGTTAAAGAGGCGTCGCTATACGGGCTGGGGACGATTGTCGCGGAAACTTATCAACGGGAT
AAGAGACAAGCAAAGTGGTAAAACTATTCTCGATTTTCTAAAGAGCGACGGCTTCGCCAATAGGAACTTT
ATGCAGCTGATCCATGATGACTCTTTAACCTTCAAAGAGGATATACAAAAGGCACAGGTTTCCGGACAAG
GGGACTCATTGCACGAACATATTGCGAATCTTGCTGGTTCGCCAGCCATCAAAAAGGGCATACTCCAGAC
AGTCAAAGTAGTGGATGAGCTAGTTAAGGTCATGGGACGTCACAAACCGGAAAACATTGTAATCGAGATG
GCACGCGAAAATCAAACGACTCAGAAGGGGCAAAAAAACAGTCGAGAGCGGATGAAGAGAATAGAAGAGG
GTATTAAAGAACTGGGCAGCCAGATCTTAAAGGAGCATCCTGTGGAAAATACCCAATTGCAGAACGAGAA
ACTTTACCTCTATTACCTACAAAATGGAAGGGACATGTATGTTGATCAGGAACTGGACATAAACCGTTTA
TCTGATTACGACGTCGATCACATTGTACCCCAATCCTTTTTGAAGGACGATTCAATCGACAATAAAGTGC
TTACACGCTCGGATAAGAACCGAGGGAAAAGTGACAATGTTCCAAGCGAGGAAGTCGTAAAGAAAATGAA
GAACTATTGGCGGCAGCTCCTAAATGCGAAACTGATAACGCAAAGAAAGTTCGATAACTTAACTAAAGCT
GAGAGGGGTGGCTTGTCTGAACTTGACAAGGCCGGATTTATTAAACGTCAGCTCGTGGAAACCCGCCAAA
TCACAAAGCATGTTGCACAGATACTAGATTCCCGAATGAATACGAAATACGACGAGAACGATAAGCTGAT
TCGGGAAGTCAAAGTAATCACTTTAAAGTCAAAATTGGTGTCGGACTTCAGAAAGGATTTTCAATTCTAT
AAAGTTAGGGAGATAAATAACTACCACCATGCGCACGACGCTTATCTTAATGCCGTCGTAGGGACCGCAC
TCATTAAGAAATACCCGAAGCTAGAAAGTGAGTTTGTGTATGGTGATTACAAAGTTTATGACGTCCGTAA
GATGATCGCGAAAAGCGAACAGGAGATAGGCAAGGCTACAGCCAAATACTTCTTTTATTCTAACATTATG
AATTTCTTTAAGACGGAAATCACTCTGGCAAACGGAGAGATACGCAAACGACCTTTAATTGAAACCAATG
GGGAGACAGGTGAAATCGTATGGGATAAGGGCCGGGACTTCGCGACGGTGAGAAAAGTTTTGTCCATGCC
CCAAGTCAACATAGTAAAGAAAACTGAGGTGCAGACCGGAGGGTTTTCAAAGGAATCGATTCTTCCAAAA
AGGAATAGTGATAAGCTCATCGCTCGTAAAAAGGACTGGGACCCGAAAAAGTACGGTGGCTTCGATAGCC
CTACAGTTGCCTATTCTGTCCTAGTAGTGGCAAAAGTTGAGAAGGGAAAATCCAAGAAACTGAAGTCAGT
CAAAGAATTATTGGGGATAACGATTATGGAGCGCTCGTCTTTTGAAAAGAACCCCATCGACTTCCTTGAG
GCGAAAGGTTACAAGGAAGTAAAAAAGGATCTCATAATTAAACTACCAAAGTATAGTCTGTTTGAGTTAG
AAAATGGCCGAAAACGGATGTTGGCTAGCGCCGGAGAGCTTCAAAAGGGGAACGAACTCGCACTACCGTC
TAAATACGTGAATTTCCTGTATTTAGCGTCCCATTACGAGAAGTTGAAAGGTTCACCTGAAGATAACGAA
CAGAAGCAACTTTTTGTTGAGCAGCACAAACATTATCTCGACGAAATCATAGAGCAAATTTCGGAATTCA
GTAAGAGAGTCATCCTAGCTGATGCCAATCTGGACAAAGTATTAAGCGCATACAACAAGCACAGGGATAA
ACCCATACGTGAGCAGGCGGAAAATATTATCCATTTGTTTACTCTTACCAACCTCGGCGCTCCAGCCGCA
TTCAAGTATTTTGACACAACGATAGATCGCAAACGATACACTTCTACCAAGGAGGTGCTAGACGCGACAC
TGATTCACCAATCCATCACGGGATTATATGAAACTCGGATAGATTTGTCACAGCTTGGGGGTGACTCTGG
TGGTTCTACTAATCTGTCAGATATTATTGAAAAGGAGACCGGTAAGCAACTGGTTATCCAGGAATCCATC
CTCATGCTCCCAGAGGAGGTGGAAGAAGTCATTGGGAACAAGCCGGAAAGCGATATACTCGTGCACACCG
CCTACGACGAGAGCACCGACGAGAATGTCATGCTTCTGACTAGCGACGCCCCTGAATACAAGCCTTGGGC
TCTGGTCATACAGGATAGCAACGGTGAGAACAAGATTAAGATGCTCTCTGGTGGTTCTCCCAAGAAGAAG
AGGAAAGTCGGGCCCGAGGGCAGAGGAAGTCTGCTAACATGCGGTGACGTCGAGGAGAATCCTGGCCCAA
CTAATCTGTCAGATATTATTGAAAAGGAGACCGGTAAGCAACTGGTTATCCAGGAATCCATCCTCATGCT
CCCAGAGGAGGTGGAAGAAGTCATTGGGAACAAGCCGGAAAGCGATATACTCGTGCACACCGCCTACGAC
GAGAGCACCGACGAGAATGTCATGCTTCTGACTAGCGACGCCCCTGAATACAAGCCTTGGGCTCTGGTCA
TACAGGATAGCAACGGTGAGAACAAGATTAAGATGCTCCCCAAGAAGAAGAGGAAAGTCGCTACTAACTT
CAGCCTGCTGAAGCAGGCTGGAGACGTGGAGGAGAACCCTGGACCTACCAACCTGTCCGATATCATTGAG
AAAGAGACCGGCAAACAGCTGGTGATCCAGGAGAGCATCCTGATGCTGCCCGAAGAGGTGGAGGAAGTGA
TCGGCAACAAGCCCGAGTCCGACATCCTGGTGCACACAGCCTATGATGAATCCACCGACGAGAACGTGAT
GCTGCTGACCTCCGATGCTCCCGAGTATAAACCCTGGGCACTGGTGATCCAGGACTCTAATGGAGAGAAC
AAGATCAAGATGCTGCCCAAGAAGAAGAGGAAAGTCGAAGGACGGGGCTCCCTCCTGACCTGTGGCGATG
TGGAAGAGAACCCCGGCCCCACAAACCTCAGTGACATTATCGAGAAGGAAACAGGAAAACAGCTCGTCAT
TCAAGAATCTATTCTTATGTTGCCTGAGGAAGTCGAAGAGGTTATTGGCAATAAACCTGAATCTGATATT
CTTGTCCATACCGCTTACGATGAGTCCACAGATGAAAATGTTATGCTGCTCACATCTGACGCACCAGAGT
ACAAACCATGGGCGCTCGTTATTCAAGATTCCAACGGCGAAAACAAAATCAAAATGCTTTCTGGTGGTTC
TCCTAAAAAAAAAAGAAAGGTGTGAGTTTAAACCCGCTGATCAGCCTCGACTGTGCCTTCTAGTTGCCAG
CCATCTGTTGTTTGCCCCTCCCCCGTGCCTTCCTTGACCCTGGAAGGTGCCACTCCCACTGTCCTTTCCT
AATAAAATGAGGAAATTGCATCGCATTGTCTGAGTAGGTGTCATTCTATTCTGGGGGGTGGGGTGGGGCA
GGACAGCAAGGGGGAGGATTGGGAAGACAATAGCAGGCATGCTGGGGATGCGGTGGGCTCTATGGCTTCT
GAGGCGGAAAGAACCAGCTGGGGCTCGATACCGTCGACCTCTAGCTAGAGCTTGGCGTAATCATGGTCAT
AGCTGTTTCCTGTGTGAAATTGTTATCCGCTCACAATTCCACACAACATACGAGCCGGAAGCATAAAGTG
TAAAGCCTAGGGTGCCTAATGAGTGAGCTAACTCACATTAATTGCGTTGCGCTCACTGCCCGCTTTCCAG
TCGGGAAACCTGTCGTGCCAGCTGCATTAATGAATCGGCCAACGCGCGGGGAGAGGCGGTTTGCGTATTG
GGCGCTCTTCCGCTTCCTCGCTCACTGACTCGCTGCGCTCGGTCGTTCGGCTGCGGCGAGCGGTATCAGC
TCACTCAAAGGCGGTAATACGGTTATCCACAGAATCAGGGGATAACGCAGGAAAGAACATGTGAGCAAAA
GGCCAGCAAAAGGCCAGGAACCGTAAAAAGGCCGCGTTGCTGGCGTTTTTCCATAGGCTCCGCCCCCCTG
ACGAGCATCACAAAAATCGACGCTCAAGTCAGAGGTGGCGAAACCCGACAGGACTATAAAGATACCAGGC
GTTTCCCCCTGGAAGCTCCCTCGTGCGCTCTCCTGTTCCGACCCTGCCGCTTACCGGATACCTGTCCGCC
TTTCTCCCTTCGGGAAGCGTGGCGCTTTCTCATAGCTCACGCTGTAGGTATCTCAGTTCGGTGTAGGTCG
TTCGCTCCAAGCTGGGCTGTGTGCACGAACCCCCCGTTCAGCCCGACCGCTGCGCCTTATCCGGTAACTA
TCGTCTTGAGTCCAACCCGGTAAGACACGACTTATCGCCACTGGCAGCAGCCACTGGTAACAGGATTAGC
AGAGCGAGGTATGTAGGCGGTGCTACAGAGTTCTTGAAGTGGTGGCCTAACTACGGCTACACTAGAAGAA
CAGTATTTGGTATCTGCGCTCTGCTGAAGCCAGTTACCTTCGGAAAAAGAGTTGGTAGCTCTTGATCCGG
CAAACAAACCACCGCTGGTAGCGGTGGTTTTTTTGTTTGCAAGCAGCAGATTACGCGCAGAAAAAAAGGA
TCTCAAGAAGATCCTTTGATCTTTTCTACGGGGTCTGACGCTCAGTGGAACGAAAACTCACGTTAAGGGA
TTTTGGTCATGAGATTATCAAAAAGGATCTTCACCTAGATCCTTTTAAATTAAAAATGAAGTTTTAAATC
AATCTAAAGTATATATGAGTAAACTTGGTCTGACAGTTACCAATGCTTAATCAGTGAGGCACCTATCTCA
GCGATCTGTCTATTTCGTTCATCCATAGTTGCCTGACTCCCCGTCGTGTAGATAACTACGATACGGGAGG
GCTTACCATCTGGCCCCAGTGCTGCAATGATACCGCGAGACCCACGCTCACCGGCTCCAGATTTATCAGC
AATAAACCAGCCAGCCGGAAGGGCCGAGCGCAGAAGTGGTCCTGCAACTTTATCCGCCTCCATCCAGTCT
ATTAATTGTTGCCGGGAAGCTAGAGTAAGTAGTTCGCCAGTTAATAGTTTGCGCAACGTTGTTGCCATTG
CTACAGGCATCGTGGTGTCACGCTCGTCGTTTGGTATGGCTTCATTCAGCTCCGGTTCCCAACGATCAAG
GCGAGTTACATGATCCCCCATGTTGTGCAAAAAAGCGGTTAGCTCCTTCGGTCCTCCGATCGTTGTCAGA
AGTAAGTTGGCCGCAGTGTTATCACTCATGGTTATGGCAGCACTGCATAATTCTCTTACTGTCATGCCAT
CCGTAAGATGCTTTTCTGTGACTGGTGAGTACTCAACCAAGTCATTCTGAGAATAGTGTATGCGGCGACC
GAGTTGCTCTTGCCCGGCGTCAATACGGGATAATACCGCGCCACATAGCAGAACTTTAAAAGTGCTCATC
ATTGGAAAACGTTCTTCGGGGCGAAAACTCTCAAGGATCTTACCGCTGTTGAGATCCAGTTCGATGTAAC
CCACTCGTGCACCCAACTGATCTTCAGCATCTTTTACTTTCACCAGCGTTTCTGGGTGAGCAAAAACAGG
AAGGCAAAATGCCGCAAAAAAGGGAATAAGGGCGACACGGAAATGTTGAATACTCATACTCTTCCTTTTT
CAATATTATTGAAGCATTTATCAGGGTTATTGTCTCATGAGCGGATACATATTTGAATGTATTTAGAAAA
ATAAACAAATAGGGGTTCCGCGCACATTTCCCCGAAAAGTGCCACCTGACGTCGACGGATCGGGAGATCG
ATCTCCCGATCCCCTAGGGTCGACTCTCAGTACAATCTGCTCTGATGCCGCATAGTTAAGCCAGTATCTG
CTCCCTGCTTGTGTGTTGGAGGTCGCTGA
Features (pLannotate 1.2.2; 18 found; start..end, strand, type, name):
    123..502     +  enhancer       CMV enhancer: human cytomegalovirus immediate early enhancer
    503..706     +  promoter       CMV promoter: human cytomegalovirus (CMV) immediate early promoter
    748..766     +  promoter       T7 promoter: promoter for bacteriophage T7 RNA polymerase
    780..1376    +  CDS            APOBEC3A: human cytidine deaminase (C to U editing enzyme) that efficiently edits methylated cytosines (Wang et al., 2018); human APOBEC3A; also known as hA3A; A3A
   1377..1424    +  CDS            ABE(7.10) (fragment): adenine base editor comprising wild-type E. coli TadA fused to the evolved TadA*(7.10) mutant (Gaudelli et al., 2017)
   1425..5525    +  CDS            Cas9 VQR: Streptococcus pyogenes Cas9 endonuclease with the D1135V/R1335Q/T1337R mutations has an altered recognition specificity for the protospacer adjacent motif (PAM) (Kleinstiver et al., 2015)
   6531..6779    +  CDS            UGI: UNGI_BPPB2 - Experimental evidence at protein level: Swiss-Prot protein existence level 1. This protein binds specifically and reversibly to the host uracil-DNA glycosylase, preventing removal of uracil residues from PBS2 DNA by the host uracil-excision repair system. From Bacillus phage PBS2 (Bacteriophage PBS2).
   6841..7065    +  polyA_signal   bGH poly(A) signal: bovine growth hormone polyadenylation signal
   7069..7090    +  promoter       SV40 promoter (fragment): SV40 enhancer and early promoter
   7095..7111    +  misc_feature   MCS (fragment): pBluescript multiple cloning site
   7160..7176    -  protein_bind   lac operator: The lac repressor binds to the lac operator to inhibit transcription in E. coli. This inhibition can be relieved by adding lactose or isopropyl-β-D-thiogalactopyranoside (IPTG). lac repressor encoded by lacI
   7184..7214    -  promoter       lac promoter: promoter for the E. coli lac operon
   7229..7250    -  protein_bind   CAP binding site: CAP binding activates transcription in the presence of cAMP. E. coli catabolite activator protein
   7263..7355    -  CDS            lacI (fragment): lac repressor; lacI; The lac repressor binds to the lac operator to inhibit transcription in E. coli. This inhibition can be relieved by adding lactose or isopropyl-β-D-thiogalactopyranoside (IPTG).
   7538..8126    -  rep_origin     ori: high-copy-number ColE1/pMB1/pBR322/pUC origin of replication
   8297..9157    -  CDS            AmpR: β-lactamase; bla; confers resistance to ampicillin, carbenicillin, and related antibiotics
   9158..9262    -  promoter       AmpR promoter: bla
   9333..9377    -  misc_feature   bom (fragment): basis of mobility region from pBR322
