[The description below was written by a language model from this plasmid's Addgene catalogue record and pLannotate feature annotations shown in this document.]
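Description:
pCMV-hA3A-eBE-Y132D is a mammalian expression plasmid of about 9.4 kb that encodes an enhanced cytosine base editor built on human APOBEC3A. It is propagated in E. coli at high copy through a ColE1/pUC-type origin and selected with ampicillin via the β-lactamase gene. No mammalian selection marker is annotated. Only remnants of an SV40 promoter, lac regulatory elements and a bom region flank the bacterial backbone.

The roughly 6 kb insert is transcribed from the CMV immediate-early enhancer and promoter and terminated by the bovine growth hormone polyadenylation signal. A T7 promoter lies just upstream of the coding region. According to the insert name, the open reading frame encodes human APOBEC3A carrying the Y132D substitution, joined through an XTEN linker to the S. pyogenes Cas9 D10A nickase, followed by a uracil glycosylase inhibitor (UGI) from phage PBS2 and a nuclear localization signal. Three further UGI-NLS units follow, separated by T2A and P2A self-cleaving peptides so that free UGI is co-produced from the same transcript.

The automated annotation is imperfect here. It labels the short linker as an ABE fragment and the Cas9 as a VQR variant, neither of which the catalogue entry supports. It also marks only the last UGI copy, leaving the region between Cas9 and that UGI unannotated.

The deaminase converts cytosine to uracil in the strand displaced by guide RNA binding, while UGI blocks uracil excision to favour clean C-to-T outcomes. The associated work concerns efficient base editing in methylated regions. The record does not state the effect of Y132D. A guide RNA must be supplied from a separate construct.
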