Addgene plasmid #113429: pCMV-hA3A-eBE-Y132D
Purpose: Expresses hA3A-eBE-Y132D in mammalian cells
Depositing lab: Jia Chen. Publication: Efficient base editing in methylated regions with a human APOBEC3A-Cas9 fusion. Wang X, Li J, Wang Y, Yang B, Wei J, Wu J, Wang R, Huang X, Chen J, Yang L. Nat Biotechnol. 2018 Aug 20. pii: nbt.4198. doi: 10.1038/nbt.4198. PubMed 30125268.
Backbone
  Vector backbone: CMV
  Backbone size w/o insert (bp): 3373
  Vector type: Mammalian Expression, CRISPR
Growth in bacteria
  Bacterial resistance: Ampicillin, 100 μg/mL
  Growth temperature: 37°C
  Growth strain: DH5alpha
  Copy number: High Copy
Gene/Insert
  Gene/Insert name: hA3A-eBE-Y132D (alt name: pCMV-hAPOBEC3A_Y132D-XTEN-D10A-SGGS-UGI-SGGS-NLS-T2A-UGI-NLS-P2A-UGI-NLS-T2A-UGI-NLS)
  Species: H. sapiens (human); S. pyogenes and Bacteriophage PBS2
  Insert size (bp): 6036
  Mutation: hAPOBEC3A_Y132D
  Entrez Gene: APOBEC3A (a.k.a. A3A, ARP3, PHRBN, bK150C2.1)
  Promoter: CMV
  Cloning method: Restriction Enzyme; 5′ cloning site unknown (unknown if destroyed)
  Sequencing primers: 5′ CMV; 3′ BGH poly reverse
Terms and licenses: Academic/Nonprofit Terms; Industry Terms: Not Available to Industry
How to cite: pCMV-hA3A-eBE-Y132D was a gift from Jia Chen (Addgene plasmid # 113429 ; http://n2t.net/addgene:113429 ; RRID:Addgene_113429)
